Addgene plasmid #155168: pBICI_2_strong
Purpose: see pBICI_strong: exchanged origin of replication (pBR322) and introduced bom site
Depositing lab: Bernd Nidetzky. Depositing organization: Austrian Centre of Industrial Biotechnology. Publication: Plasmid Design for Tunable Two-Enzyme Co-Expression Promotes Whole-Cell Production of Cellobiose. Schwaiger KN, Voit A, Dobiasova H, Luley C, Wiltschi B, Nidetzky B. Biotechnol J. 2020 Jul 15:e2000063. doi: 10.1002/biot.202000063. PubMed 32668097.
Backbone
  Vector backbone: self assembled
  Backbone size w/o insert (bp): 3334
  Total vector size (bp): 7379
  Vector type: Bacterial Expression, Synthetic Biology
Growth in bacteria
  Bacterial resistance: Ampicillin, 100 μg/mL
  Growth temperature: 37°C
  Growth strain: DH5alpha
  Growth instructions: Use E. coli BL21(DE3) for expression and grow at room temperature.
  Copy number: Low Copy
Gene/Insert 1
  Gene/Insert name: Sucrose Phosphorylase from Bifidobacterium adolescentis (alt name: BaSP)
  Species: Bifidobacterium adolescentis
  Insert size (bp): 1515
  GenBank ID: AF543301.1
  Entrez Gene: BAD_RS00415 (a.k.a. BAD_RS00415, BAD_0078)
  Tag / fusion protein: Strep - Tag II (N terminal on backbone)
Gene/Insert 2
  Gene/Insert name: Cellobiose phosphorylase from Cellulomonas uda (alt name: CuCBP)
  Species: Cellulomonas uda
  Insert size (bp): 2466
  GenBank ID: AAQ20920.1
  Tag / fusion protein: His Tag (N terminal on backbone)
Terms and licenses: Academic/Nonprofit Terms; Industry Terms: Not Available to Industry
How to cite: pBICI_2_strong was a gift from Bernd Nidetzky (Addgene plasmid # 155168 ; http://n2t.net/addgene:155168 ; RRID:Addgene_155168)
