[The description below was written by a language model from this plasmid's Addgene catalogue record and pLannotate feature annotations shown in this document.]
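Description:
pBICI_2_strong is a self-assembled bacterial expression plasmid of about 7.4 kb, designed for co-expression of two phosphorylases in E. coli as part of a synthetic-biology plasmid series for whole-cell production of cellobiose. It is a variant of pBICI_strong in which the origin of replication was exchanged for the pBR322 origin and a bom (basis of mobility) site was introduced. The feature table shows both elements adjacent to each other. The annotation tool labels the origin generically as a high-copy ColE1/pMB1-family ori, whereas the catalogue lists the plasmid as low copy. Selection is by ampicillin resistance through the β-lactamase gene. The plasmid also carries lacI under the lacIq promoter, which raises lac repressor levels.

The payload is a bicistronic operon driven by a single T7 promoter with a lac operator, so transcription requires T7 RNA polymerase, as supplied by a DE3 lysogen such as BL21(DE3), and is inducible with IPTG. A T7 gene 10 ribosome binding site precedes the first cistron, an N-terminally His-tagged cellobiose phosphorylase from Cellulomonas uda (CuCBP). The annotation software matched this gene by homology to a Thermotoga cbpA entry. The second cistron encodes sucrose phosphorylase from Bifidobacterium adolescentis (BaSP) with an N-terminal Strep-Tag II. No separate ribosome binding site for this cistron is annotated, and the record does not explain what "strong" refers to. The T7 terminator is annotated downstream on the reverse strand, and is followed by a lambda t0 terminator. The two different tags allow each enzyme to be purified or detected independently. Together the enzymes can couple sucrose phosphorolysis, which yields glucose 1-phosphate, to cellobiose synthesis.
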