Features (pLannotate 1.2.2; 15 found; start..end, strand, type, name):
     10..28      +  promoter       T7 promoter: promoter for bacteriophage T7 RNA polymerase
     29..53      +  protein_bind   lac operator: The lac repressor binds to the lac operator to inhibit transcription in E. coli. This inhibition can be relieved by adding lactose or isopropyl-β-D-thiogalactopyranoside (IPTG). lac repressor encoded by lacI
     69..89      +  RBS            RBS: efficient ribosome binding site from bacteriophage T7 gene 10 (Olins and Rangwala, 1989)
    109..126     +  CDS            7xHis (fragment): 6xHis affinity tag
    136..2592    +  CDS            cbpA: CBPA_THENN - Experimental evidence at protein level: Swiss-Prot protein existence level 1. Catalyzes the phosphorolysis of cellobiose, yielding glucose 1-phosphate and glucose. Is inactive against cellotriose and the disaccharides lactose, chitobiose and xylobiose. May be the primary enzyme for processing cellobiose in T.neapolitana. From Thermotoga neapolitana (strain ATCC 49049 / DSM 4359 / NBRC 107923 / NS-E).
   2635..2658    +  CDS            Strep-Tag II: peptide that binds Strep-Tactin®, an engineered form of streptavidin
   2665..4176    +  CDS            sucP (sequence withheld): SUCP_BIFAA - Also known as spl From Bifidobacterium adolescentis (strain ATCC 15703 / DSM 20083 / NCTC 11814 / E194a).
   4186..4233    -  terminator     T7 terminator: transcription terminator for bacteriophage T7 RNA polymerase
   4240..4334    +  terminator     lambda t0 terminator: transcription terminator from phage lambda
   4358..4498    +  misc_feature   bom: basis of mobility region from pBR322
   4684..5272    -  rep_origin     ori: high-copy-number ColE1/pMB1/pBR322/pUC origin of replication
   5295..5324    -  terminator     bacterial terminator (fragment): putative bacterial transcription terminator
   5331..6191    -  CDS            AmpR: β-lactamase; bla; confers resistance to ampicillin, carbenicillin, and related antibiotics
   6219..7300    -  CDS            lacI: lac repressor; lacI; The lac repressor binds to the lac operator to inhibit transcription in E. coli. This inhibition can be relieved by adding lactose or isopropyl-β-D-thiogalactopyranoside (IPTG).
   7301..7378    -  promoter       lacIq promoter: lacI (mutant); In the lacIq allele, a single base change in the promoter boosts expression of the lacI gene about 10-fold.
>Addgene plasmid #155168 | pBICI_2_strong | addgene full sequence | sequence record 310553 | Addgene NGS Result
GAATTCAGTTAATACGACTCACTATAGGGGAATTGTGAGCGGATAACAATTCCCCTCTAGAAATAATGTT
GTTTAACTTTAAGAAGGAGATATCATATGGGCAGCAGCCATCACCATCACCATCACGGGTCGACCCGCTA
TGGTCATTTTGACGATGAAGCACGCGAGTACGTTATCACCACACCGCATACTCCGTACCCTTGGATCAAC
TATCTGGGTTCGGAACAGTTCTTCAGTCTTTTGTCGCACCAGGCTGGCGGCTATTCGTTTTATCGCGATG
CCAAGATGCGTAGATTGACAAGATACAGATACAACAACATACCAGCAGACGCGGGAGGCCGGTATCTTTA
TGTAAACGACGGTGGGGACGTTTGGACGCCATCGTGGCTTCCTGTTAAAGCAGACTTAGATCATTTTGAA
GCCAGACATGGTCTTGGCTACAGTACCATTACAGGTGAAAGAAATGGGGTACGGGTTGAGACCTTGTTTT
TCGTCCCAGTCGGTGAGAACGCGGAGGTCCAGAAAGTTACGGTCACTAATACCTCTGACTCGTATAAATC
CCTGACGTTGTTTTCTTTTGTCGAATTTTGTCTTTGGAACGCGCAAGACGATCAAACTAACTACCAGCGT
AATCTGAGCATAGGAGAGGTTGAAGTGGAACAAGAATCTCCGCATGGCAGTGCAATTTATCACCGTACAG
AGTACCGGGAGAGACGCGATCACTACGCGGTATTCGCCGTTAATACGCAGGCCGAGGGTTTCGATACAGA
TCGCGACACATTTGTGGGAGCCTATAACTCGCTTGGTGAAGCCGCAGTTCCCCTTAAGGGAGAAAGTGCA
AATAGCGTTGCAAGTGGATGGTATCCTATTGGCTCTCATAGCGTGGCAGTGTCTTTAGCGCCTGGAGAAT
CCAGAGAATTGGTTTATGTGCTTGGGTACGTGGAAAATCCTGATGAGGAGAAGTGGGCAGACGACGCAAA
ACAGGTCGTGAATAAAGAAAGAGCTCACGCTTTATTATCAAGATTTGCTACGTCCGAACAGACTGACGCA
GCTTTCGCCGCTTTGAAGGATTATTGGACGGATTTGTTATCGACGTATTCCGTTAGTTCCAATGACGAAA
AATTGGACCGGATGGTTAATATATGGAATCAGTACCAATGCATGGTAACCTTTAACATGAGTCGCTCGGC
GAGCTTTTTCGAGACCGGTATTGGGAGAGGGATGGGGTTTCGTGATAGCAACCAAGACCTTCTGGGCTTT
GTTCACTTAATCCCAGAGCGGGCGCGTGAGCGCATCATTGACATAGCGTCAACCCAGTTCGCGGACGGTT
CCGCTTATCACCAATACCAACCTTTAACGAAGCGCGGTAACAACGACATTGGCTCTGGGTTTAACGACGA
TCCTCTTTGGTTAATCGCGGGAACTGCCGCCTACATCAAAGAAACTGGTGACTTCTCCATATTAGATGAG
CCCGTACCTTTTGATAACGAACCGGGGTCAGAAGTTCCGTTATTTGAGCACCTGACCCGTAGTTTTGAGT
TTACCGTAACCCATCGGGGTCCCCACGGTTTGCCTCTTATTGGCCGCGCAGATTGGAACGATTGTTTGAA
TCTTAATTGCTTCAGTACAACCCCGGGCGAGTCATTTCAGACAACGGAGAACCAAGCCGGTGGCGTAGCG
GAGTCAACGTTCATAGCCGCGCAATTCGTTTTATATGGGGAGCAGTATGCCGAGTTGGCAGCGCGGCGCG
GGTTGGCCGACGTAGCCGATAGAGCAAGAGGGCATGTGGCTGAAATGAGAGACGCACTTCTGACCGACGG
GTGGGACGGCAGCTGGTTCTTGAGAGCTTATGACTATTATGGAAACCCTATCGGCACCGACGCACATGAC
GAAGGGAAGATTTGGATCGAACCGCAAGGGTTCGCGGTGATGGCTGGAGTCGGTGTAGGCGAAGGGCCTC
AAGATACGGACGCTCCCGCTATTAAGGCGCTTGATTCTGTGAACGAAATGTTGGCAACCGATCACGGTAT
GGTCCTTCAATACCCAGCATACACTACATACCAAGTACACATGGGTGAAGTATCCACTTATCCACCCGGG
TATAAAGAGAATGGAGGTATATTTTGCCACAATAATCCTTGGGTTATCATAGCGGAAACTGTCGTCGGAA
GAGGCGGACGGGCATTTGATTACTACAAGAGAATTACTCCCGCGTATCGCGAGGACATAAGCGACGTTCA
CCGTCTTGAACCCTATGTCTATGCACAAATGATAGCAGGGAAGGAGGCGGTCCGTCACGGTGAAGCAAAG
AACAGCTGGCTTACCGGGACTGCGGCTTGGAACTTTGTGACCGTGTCACAGTACCTTCTTGGGGTTCGCC
CAGAGTACGACGGCTTGGTGGTAGACCCGCAGATCGGACCTGACGTACCTAGCTTTACGGTTACGCGTGT
CGCCCGTGGAGCCACTTACGAGATAACAGTCACTAACAGTGGGACCGACGGATCACGCGGTCGCCTTGTC
GTTGATGGAACACCTGTAGAAGGCAACTTGGTTCCTTATGCCCCCGCAGGGTCAACAGTTCGTGTCGATG
TGACATTGTAGTGTACAAAAGAGGAGAAAACCCCCATGGCAAGCTGGAGCCACCCGCAGTTCGAAAAGGG
TACC
[1512 nt withheld, positions 2665-4176]
TAAAAGCTTCAAAAAACCCCTCAAGACCCGTTTAGAGGCCCCAAGGGGTTATGCTAGGAGCTCGACTCCT
GTTGATAGATCCAGTAATGACCTCAGAACTCCATCTGGATTTGTTCAGAACGCTCGGTTGCCGCCGGGCG
TTTTTTATTGGTGAGAATGGATCCGTTGGCGGGTGTCGGGGCGCAGCCATGACCCAGTCACGTAGCGATA
GCGGAGTGTATACTGGCTTAACTATGCGGCATCAGAGCAGATTGTACTGAGAGTGCACCATATGCGGTGT
GAAATACCGCACAGATGCGTAAGGAGAAAATACCGCATCAGGCGCTCTTCCGCTTCCTCGCTCACTGACT
CGCTGCGCTCGGTCGTTCGGCTGCGGCGAGCGGTATCAGCTCACTCAAAGGCGGTAATACGGTTATCCAC
AGAATCAGGGGATAACGCAGGAAAGAACATGTGAGCAAAAGGCCAGCAAAAGGCCAGGAACCGTAAAAAG
GCCGCGTTGCTGGCGTTTTTCCATAGGCTCCGCCCCCCTGACGAGCATCACAAAAATCGACGCTCAAGTC
AGAGGTGGCGAAACCCGACAGGACTATAAAGATACCAGGCGTTTCCCCCTGGAAGCTCCCTCGTGCGCTC
TCCTGTTCCGACCCTGCCGCTTACCGGATACCTGTCCGCCTTTCTCCCTTCGGGAAGCGTGGCGCTTTCT
CATAGCTCACGCTGTAGGTATCTCAGTTCGGTGTAGGTCGTTCGCTCCAAGCTGGGCTGTGTGCACGAAC
CCCCCGTTCAGCCCGACCGCTGCGCCTTATCCGGTAACTATCGTCTTGAGTCCAACCCGGTAAGACACGA
CTTATCGCCACTGGCAGCAGCCACTGGTAACAGGATTAGCAGAGCGAGGTATGTAGGCGGTGCTACAGAG
TTCTTGAAGTGGTGGCCTAACTACGGCTACACTAGAAGGACAGTATTTGGTATCTGCGCTCTGCTGAAGC
CAGTTACCTTCGGAAAAAGAGTTGGTAGCTCTTGATCCGGCAAACAAACCACCGCTGGTAGCGGTGGTTT
TTTTGTTTGCAAGCAGCAGATTACGCGCAGAAAAAAAGGATCTCAAGAAGATCCTTTGATCTCTCGAGTA
AAAAAAATCCTTAGCTTTCGCTAAGGATCTGCAGTTACCAATGCTTAATCAGTGAGGCACCTATCTCAGC
GATCTGTCTATTTCGTTCATCCATAGTTGCCTGACTCCCCGTCGTGTAGATAACTACGATACGGGAGGGC
TTACCATCTGGCCCCAGTGCTGCAATGATACCGCGAGACCCACGCTCACCGGCTCCAGATTTATCAGCAA
TAAACCAGCCAGCCGGAAGGGCCGAGCGCAGAAGTGGTCCTGCAACTTTATCCGCCTCCATCCAGTCTAT
TAATTGTTGCCGGGAAGCTAGAGTAAGTAGTTCGCCAGTTAATAGTTTGCGCAACGTTGTTGCCATTGCT
ACAGGCATCGTGGTGTCACGCTCGTCGTTTGGTATGGCTTCATTCAGCTCCGGTTCCCAACGATCAAGGC
GAGTTACATGATCCCCCATGTTGTGCAAAAAAGCGGTTAGCTCCTTCGGTCCTCCGATCGTTGTCAGAAG
TAAGTTGGCCGCAGTGTTATCACTCATGGTTATGGCAGCACTGCATAATTCTCTTACTGTCATGCCATCC
GTAAGATGCTTTTCTGTGACTGGTGAGTACTCAACCAAGTCATTCTGAGAATAGTGTATGCGGCGACCGA
GTTGCTCTTGCCCGGCGTCAATACGGGATAATACCGCGCCACATAGCAGAACTTTAAAAGTGCTCATCAT
TGGAAAACGTTCTTCGGGGCGAAAACTCTCAAGGATCTTACCGCTGTTGAGATCCAGTTCGATGTAACCC
ACTCGTGCACCCAACTGATCTTCAGCATCTTTTACTTTCACCAGCGTTTCTGGGTGAGCAAAAACAGGAA
GGCAAAATGCCGCAAAAAAGGGAATAAGGGCGACACGGAAATGTTGAATACTCATGCTTAATTTCTCCTC
TTTAATAGATCTTCACTGCCCGCTTTCCAGTCGGGAAACCTGTCGTGCCAGCTGCATTAATGAATCGGCC
AACGCGCGGGGAGAGGCGGTTTGCGTATTGGGCGCCAGGGTGGTTTTTCTTTTCACCAGTGAGACGGGCA
ACAGCTGATTGCCCTTCACCGCCTGGCCCTGAGAGAGTTGCAGCAAGCGGTCCACGCTGGTTTGCCCCAG
CAGGCGAAAATCCTGTTTGATGGTGGTTAACGGCGGGATATAACATGAGCTGTCCTCGGTATCGTCGTAT
CCCACTACCGAGATATCCGCACCAACGCGCAGCCCGGACTCGGTAATGGCGCGCATTGCGCCCAGCGCCA
TCTGATCGTTGGCAACCAGCATCGCAGTGGGAACGATGCCCTCATTCAGCATTTGCATGGTTTGTTGAAA
ACCGGACATGGCACTCCAGTCGCCTTCCCGTTCCGCTATCGGCTGAATTTGATTGCGAGTGAGATATTTA
TGCCAGCCAGCCAGACGCAGACGCGCCGAGACAGAACTTAATGGGCCCGCTAACAGCGCGATTTGCTGGT
GACCCAATGCGACCAGATGCTCCACCCCAGTCGCGTACCGTCCTCATGGGAGAAAATAATACTGTTGATG
GGTGTCTGGTCAGAGACATCAAGAAATAACGCCGGAACATTAGTGCAGGCAGCTTCCACAGCAATGGCAT
CCTGGTCATCCAGCGGATAGTTAATGATCAGCCCACTGACGCGTTGCGCGAGAAGATTGTGCACCGCCGC
TTTACAGGCTTCGACGCCGCTTCGTTCTACCATCGACACCACCACGCTGGCACCCAGTTGATCGGCGCGA
GATTTAATCGCCGCGACAATTTGCGACGGCGCGTGCAGGGCCAGACTGGAGGTGGCAACGCCAATCAGCA
ACGACTGTTTGCCCGCCAGTTGTTGTGCCACGCGGTTGGGAATGTAATTCAGCTCCGCCATCGCCGCTTC
CACTTTTTCCCGCGTTTTCGCAGAAACGTGGCTGGCCTGGTTCACCACGCGGGAAACGGTCTGATAAGAG
ACACCGGCATACTCTGCGACATCGTATAACGTTACTGGTTTCACATTCACCACCCTGAATTGACTCTCTT
CCGGGCGCTATCATGCCATACCGCGAAAGGTTTTGCACCATTCGATGGTGTC
